>Addgene plasmid #207817 | p663-UBC-miniTurbo-V5-MAFG | addgene full sequence | sequence record 417845 | Addgene NGS Result
AGGTGGCACTTTTCGGGGAAATGTGCGCGGAACCCCTATTTGTTTATTTTTCTAAATACATTCAAATATG
TATCCGCTCATGAGACAATAACCCTGATAAATGCTTCAATAATATTGAAAAAGGAAGAGTATGAGTATTC
AACATTTCCGTGTCGCCCTTATTCCCTTTTTTGCGGCATTTTGCCTTCCTGTTTTTGCTCACCCAGAAAC
GCTGGTGAAAGTAAAAGATGCTGAAGATCAGTTGGGTGCACGAGTGGGTTACATCGAACTGGATCTCAAC
AGCGGTAAGATCCTTGAGAGTTTTCGCCCCGAAGAACGTTTTCCAATGATGAGCACTTTTAAAGTTCTGC
TATGTGGCGCGGTATTATCCCGTATTGACGCCGGGCAAGAGCAACTCGGTCGCCGCATACACTATTCTCA
GAATGACTTGGTTGAGTACTCACCAGTCACAGAAAAGCATCTTACGGATGGCATGACAGTAAGAGAATTA
TGCAGTGCTGCCATAACCATGAGTGATAACACTGCGGCCAACTTACTTCTGACAACGATCGGAGGACCGA
AGGAGCTAACCGCTTTTTTGCACAACATGGGGGATCATGTAACTCGCCTTGATCGTTGGGAACCGGAGCT
GAATGAAGCCATACCAAACGACGAGCGTGACACCACGATGCCTGTAGCAATGGCAACAACGTTGCGCAAA
CTATTAACTGGCGAACTACTTACTCTAGCTTCCCGGCAACAATTAATAGACTGGATGGAGGCGGATAAAG
TTGCAGGACCACTTCTGCGCTCGGCCCTTCCGGCTGGCTGGTTTATTGCTGATAAATCTGGAGCCGGTGA
GCGTGGGTCTCGCGGTATCATTGCAGCACTGGGGCCAGATGGTAAGCCCTCCCGTATCGTAGTTATCTAC
ACGACGGGGAGTCAGGCAACTATGGATGAACGAAATAGACAGATCGCTGAGATAGGTGCCTCACTGATTA
AGCATTGGTAACTGTCAGACCAAGTTTACTCATATATACTTTAGATTGATTTAAAACTTCATTTTTAATT
TAAAAGGATCTAGGTGAAGATCCTTTTTGATAATCTCATGACCAAAATCCCTTAACGTGAGTTTTCGTTC
CACTGAGCGTCAGACCCCGTAGAAAAGATCAAAGGATCTTCTTGAGATCCTTTTTTTCTGCGCGTAATCT
GCTGCTTGCAAACAAAAAAACCACCGCTACCAGCGGTGGTTTGTTTGCCGGATCAAGAGCTACCAACTCT
TTTTCCGAAGGTAACTGGCTTCAGCAGAGCGCAGATACCAAATACTGTTCTTCTAGTGTAGCCGTAGTTA
GGCCACCACTTCAAGAACTCTGTAGCACCGCCTACATACCTCGCTCTGCTAATCCTGTTACCAGTGGCTG
CTGCCAGTGGCGATAAGTCGTGTCTTACCGGGTTGGACTCAAGACGATAGTTACCGGATAAGGCGCAGCG
GTCGGGCTGAACGGGGGGTTCGTGCACACAGCCCAGCTTGGAGCGAACGACCTACACCGAACTGAGATAC
CTACAGCGTGAGCTATGAGAAAGCGCCACGCTTCCCGAAGGGAGAAAGGCGGACAGGTATCCGGTAAGCG
GCAGGGTCGGAACAGGAGAGCGCACGAGGGAGCTTCCAGGGGGAAACGCCTGGTATCTTTATAGTCCTGT
CGGGTTTCGCCACCTCTGACTTGAGCGTCGATTTTTGTGATGCTCGTCAGGGGGGCGGAGCCTATGGAAA
AACGCCAGCAACGCGGCCTTTTTACGGTTCCTGGCCTTTTGCTGGCCTTTTGCTCACATGTTCTTTCCTG
CGTTATCCCCTGATTCTGTGGATAACCGTATTACCGCCTTTGAGTGAGCTGATACCGCTCGCCGCAGCCG
AACGACCGAGCGCAGCGAGTCAGTGAGCGAGGAAGCGGAAGAGCGCCCAATACGCAAACCGCCTCTCCCC
GCGCGTTGGCCGATTCATTAATGCAGCTGGCACGACAGGTTTCCCGACTGGAAAGCGGGCAGTGAGCGCA
ACGCAATTAATGTGAGTTAGCTCACTCATTAGGCACCCCAGGCTTTACACTTTATGCTTCCGGCTCGTAT
GTTGTGTGGAATTGTGAGCGGATAACAATTTCACACAGGAAACAGCTATGACCATGATTACGCCAAGCGC
GCAATTAACCCTCACTAAAGGGAACAAAAGCTGGAGCTGCAAGCTTAATGTAGTCTTATGCAATACTCTT
GTAGTCTTGCAACATGGTAACGATGAGTTAGCAACATGCCTTACAAGGAGAGAAAAAGCACCGTGCATGC
CGATTGGTGGAAGTAAGGTGGTACGATCGTGCCTTATTAGGAAGGCAACAGACGGGTCTGACATGGATTG
GACGAACCACTGAATTGCCGCATTGCAGAGATATTGTATTTAAGTGCCTAGCTCGATACATAAACGGGTC
TCTCTGGTTAGACCAGATCTGAGCCTGGGAGCTCTCTGGCTAACTAGGGAACCCACTGCTTAAGCCTCAA
TAAAGCTTGCCTTGAGTGCTTCAAGTAGTGTGTGCCCGTCTGTTGTGTGACTCTGGTAACTAGAGATCCC
TCAGACCCTTTTAGTCAGTGTGGAAAATCTCTAGCAGTGGCGCCCGAACAGGGACTTGAAAGCGAAAGGG
AAACCAGAGGAGCTCTCTCGACGCAGGACTCGGCTTGCTGAAGCGCGCACGGCAAGAGGCGAGGGGCGGC
GACTGGTGAGTACGCCAAAAATTTTGACTAGCGGAGGCTAGAAGGAGAGAGATGGGTGCGAGAGCGTCAG
TATTAAGCGGGGGAGAATTAGATCGCGATGGGAAAAAATTCGGTTAAGGCCAGGGGGAAAGAAAAAATAT
AAATTAAAACATATAGTATGGGCAAGCAGGGAGCTAGAACGATTCGCAGTTAATCCTGGCCTGTTAGAAA
CATCAGAAGGCTGTAGACAAATACTGGGACAGCTACAACCATCCCTTCAGACAGGATCAGAAGAACTTAG
ATCATTATATAATACAGTAGCAACCCTCTATTGTGTGCATCAAAGGATAGAGATAAAAGACACCAAGGAA
GCTTTAGACAAGATAGAGGAAGAGCAAAACAAAAGTAAGACCACCGCACAGCAAGCGGCCGCTGATCTTC
AGACCTGGAGGAGGAGATATGAGGGACAATTGGAGAAGTGAATTATATAAATATAAAGTAGTAAAAATTG
AACCATTAGGAGTAGCACCCACCAAGGCAAAGAGAAGAGTGGTGCAGAGAGAAAAAAGAGCAGTGGGAAT
AGGAGCTTTGTTCCTTGGGTTCTTGGGAGCAGCAGGAAGCACTATGGGCGCAGCGTCAATGACGCTGACG
GTACAGGCCAGACAATTATTGTCTGGTATAGTGCAGCAGCAGAACAATTTGCTGAGGGCTATTGAGGCGC
AACAGCATCTGTTGCAACTCACAGTCTGGGGCATCAAGCAGCTCCAGGCAAGAATCCTGGCTGTGGAAAG
ATACCTAAAGGATCAACAGCTCCTGGGGATTTGGGGTTGCTCTGGAAAACTCATTTGCACCACTGCTGTG
CCTTGGAATGCTAGTTGGAGTAATAAATCTCTGGAACAGATTTGGAATCACACGACCTGGATGGAGTGGG
ACAGAGAAATTAACAATTACACAAGCTTAATACACTCCTTAATTGAAGAATCGCAAAACCAGCAAGAAAA
GAATGAACAAGAATTATTGGAATTAGATAAATGGGCAAGTTTGTGGAATTGGTTTAACATAACAAATTGG
CTGTGGTATATAAAATTATTCATAATGATAGTAGGAGGCTTGGTAGGTTTAAGAATAGTTTTTGCTGTAC
TTTCTATAGTGAATAGAGTTAGGCAGGGATATTCACCATTATCGTTTCAGACCCACCTCCCAACCCCGAG
GGGACCCGACAGGCCCGAAGGAATAGAAGAAGAAGGTGGAGAGAGAGACAGAGACAGATCCATTCGATTA
GTGAACGGATCTCGACGGTATCGGTTAACTTTTAAAAGAAAAGGGGGGATTGGGGGGTACAGTGCAGGGG
AAAGAATAGTAGACATAATAGCAACAGACATACAAACTAAAGAATTACAAAAACAAATTACAAAATTCAA
AATTTTATCGTCCAGTGTGGTGGAATTCTGCAGATATCACAACTTTGTATAGAAAAGTTGGCCTCCGCGC
CGGGTTTTGGCGCCTCCCGCGGGCGCCCCCCTCCTCACGGCGAGCGCTGCCACGTCAGACGAAGGGCGCA
GCGAGCGTCCTGATCCTTCCGCCCGGACGCTCAGGACAGCGGCCCGCTGCTCATAAGACTCGGCCTTAGA
ACCCCAGTATCAGCAGAAGGACATTTTAGGACGGGACTTGGGTGACTCTAGGGCACTGGTTTTCTTTCCA
GAGAGCGGAACAGGCGAGGAAAAGTAGTCCCTTCTCGGCGATTCTGCGGAGGGATCTCCGTGGGGCGGTG
AACGCCGATGATTATATAAGGACGCGCCGGGTGTGGCACAGCTAGTTCCGTCGCAGCCGGGATTTGGGTC
GCGGTTCTTGTTTGTGGATCGCTGTGATCGTCACTTGGTGAGTAGCGGGCTGCTGGGCTGGCCGGGGCTT
TCGTGGCCGCCGGGCCGCTCGGTGGGACGGAAGCGTGTGGAGAGACCGCCAAGGGCTGTAGTCTGGGTCC
GCGAGCAAGGTTGCCCTGAACTGGGGGTTGGGGGGAGCGCAGCAAAATGGCGGCTGTTCCCGAGTCTTGA
ATGGAAGACGCTTGTGAGGCGGGCTGTGAGGTCGTTGAAACAAGGTGGGGGGCATGGTGGGCGGCAAGAA
CCCAAGGTCTTGAGGCCTTCGCTAATGCGGGAAAGCTCTTATTCGGGTGAGATGGGCTGGGGCACCATCT
GGGGACCCTGACGTGAAGTTTGTCACTGACTGGAGAACTCGGTTTGTCGTCTGTTGCGGGGGCGGCAGTT
ATGGCGGTGCCGTTGGGCAGTGCACCCGTACCTTTGGGAGCGCGCGCCCTCGTCGTGTCGTGACGTCACC
CGTTCTGTTGGCTTATAATGCAGGGTGGGGCCACCTGCCGGTAGGTGTGCGGTAGGCTTTTCTCCGTCGC
AGGACGCAGGGTTCGGGCCTAGGGTAGGCTCTCCTGAATCGACAGGCGCCGGACCTCTGGTGAGGGGAGG
GATAAGTGAGGCGTCAGTTTCTTTGGTCGGTTTTATGTACCTATCTTCTTAAGTAGCTGAAGCTCCGGTT
TTGAACTATGCGCTCGGGGTTGGCGAGTGTGTTTTGTGAAGTTTTTTAGGCACCTTTTGAAATGTAATCA
TTTGGGTCAATATGTAATTTTCAGTGTTAGACTAGTAAATTGTCCGCTAAATTCTGGCCGTTTTTGGCTT
TTTTGTTAGACGGCCAACTTTTGTATACAAAGTGGGCCACCATGGGAATCCCGCTGCTGAACGCTAAACA
GATTCTGGGACAGCTGGACGGCGGGAGCGTGGCAGTCCTGCCTGTGGTCGACTCCACCAATCAGTACCTG
CTGGATCGAATCGGCGAGCTGAAGAGTGGGGATGCTTGCATTGCAGAATATCAGCAGGCAGGGAGAGGAA
GCAGAGGGAGGAAATGGTTCTCTCCTTTTGGAGCTAACCTGTACCTGAGTATGTTTTGGCGCCTGAAGCG
GGGACCAGCAGCAATCGGCCTGGGCCCGGTCATCGGAATTGTCATGGCAGAAGCGCTGCGAAAGCTGGGA
GCAGACAAGGTGCGAGTCAAATGGCCCAATGACCTGTATCTGCAGGATAGAAAGCTGGCAGGCATCCTGG
TGGAGCTGGCCGGAATAACAGGCGATGCTGCACAGATCGTCATTGGCGCCGGGATTAACGTGGCTATGAG
GCGCGTGGAGGAAAGCGTGGTCAATCAGGGCTGGATCACACTGCAGGAAGCAGGGATTAACCTGGACAGG
AATACTCTGGCCGCTATGCTGATCCGAGAGCTGCGGGCAGCCCTGGAACTGTTCGAGCAGGAAGGCCTGG
CTCCATATCTGTCACGGTGGGAGAAGCTGGATAACTTCATCAATAGACCCGTGAAGCTGATCATTGGGGA
CAAAGAGATTTTCGGGATTAGCCGGGGGATTGATAAACAGGGAGCCCTGCTGCTGGAACAGGACGGAGTT
ATCAAACCCTGGATGGGCGGAGAAATCAGTCTGCGGTCTGCCGAAAAGGCTAGCGGCAAGCCCATCCCCA
ACCCCCTGCTGGGCCTGGACAGCACCACAACTTTGTACAAAAAAGTTGGCATGACGACCCCCAATAAAGG
AAACAAGGCCTTGAAGGTGAAGCGGGAGCCGGGTGAGAATGGCACCAGCCTGACGGATGAGGAGCTGGTG
ACCATGTCGGTGCGGGAGCTGAACCAGCACCTGCGGGGCCTGTCCAAGGAGGAGATCGTCCAGCTGAAGC
AGCGCCGGCGCACGCTCAAGAACCGCGGCTACGCTGCCAGCTGCCGCGTGAAGCGGGTGACGCAGAAGGA
GGAGCTGGAGAAGCAGAAGGCGGAGCTGCAGCAGGAGGTGGAGAAGCTGGCCTCAGAGAACGCCAGCATG
AAGCTGGAGCTCGACGCGCTGCGCTCCAAGTACGAGGCGCTGCAGACCTTCGCCCGGACGGTGGCCCGCA
GCCCCGTGGCGCCAGCCCGGGGCCCCCTTGCCGCCGGCCTGGGGCCCCTCGTCCCAGGCAAGGTGGCCGC
CACCAGCGTCATCACAATAGTAAAGTCCAAGACGGATGCCCGATCGTAGCCCAACTTTCTTGTACAAAGT
TGTGATATCCAGCACAGTGGCGGCCGCTCGACAATCAACCTCTGGATTACAAAATTTGTGAAAGATTGAC
TGGTATTCTTAACTATGTTGCTCCTTTTACGCTATGTGGATACGCTGCTTTAATGCCTTTGTATCATGCT
ATTGCTTCCCGTATGGCTTTCATTTTCTCCTCCTTGTATAAATCCTGGTTGCTGTCTCTTTATGAGGAGT
TGTGGCCCGTTGTCAGGCAACGTGGCGTGGTGTGCACTGTGTTTGCTGACGCAACCCCCACTGGTTGGGG
CATTGCCACCACCTGTCAGCTCCTTTCCGGGACTTTCGCTTTCCCCCTCCCTATTGCCACGGCGGAACTC
ATCGCCGCCTGCCTTGCCCGCTGCTGGACAGGGGCTCGGCTGTTGGGCACTGACAATTCCGTGGTGTTGT
CGGGGAAGCTGACGTCCTTTCCATGGCTGCTCGCCTGTGTTGCCACCTGGATTCTGCGCGGGACGTCCTT
CTGCTACGTCCCTTCGGCCCTCAATCCAGCGGACCTTCCTTCCCGCGGCCTGCTGCCGGCTCTGCGGCCT
CTTCCGCGTCTTCGCCTTCGCCCTCAGACGAGTCGGATCTCCCTTTGGGCCGCCTCCCCGCCTGGAATTC
TACCGGGTAGGGGAGGCGCTTTTCCCAAGGCAGTCTGGAGCATGCGCTTTAGCAGCCCCGCTGGGCACTT
GGCGCTACACAAGTGGCCTCTGGCCTCGCACACATTCCACATCCACCGGTAGGCGCCAACCGGCTCCGTT
CTTTGGTGGCCCCTTCGCGCCACCTTCTACTCCTCCCCTAGTCAGGAAGTTCCCCCCCGCCCCGCAGCTC
GCGTCGTGCAGGACGTGACAAATGGAAGTAGCACGTCTCACTAGTCTCGTGCAGATGGACAGCACCGCTG
AGCAATGGAAGCGGGTAGGCCTTTGGGGCAGCGGCCAATAGCAGCTTTGCTCCTTCGCTTTCTGGGCTCA
GAGGCTGGGAAGGGGTGGGTCCGGGGGCGGGCTCAGGGGCGGGCTCAGGGGCGGGGCGGGCGCCCGAAGG
TCCTCCGGAGGCCCGGCATTCTGCACGCTTCAAAAGCGCACGTCTGCCGCGCTGTTCTCCTCTTCCTCAT
CTCCGGGCCTTTCGACCTGCAGCCCAAGCTTACCATGACCGAGTACAAGCCCACGGTGCGCCTCGCCACC
CGCGACGACGTCCCCAGGGCCGTACGCACCCTCGCCGCCGCGTTCGCCGACTACCCCGCCACGCGCCACA
CCGTCGATCCGGACCGCCACATCGAGCGGGTCACCGAGCTGCAAGAACTCTTCCTCACGCGCGTCGGGCT
CGACATCGGCAAGGTGTGGGTCGCGGACGACGGCGCCGCGGTGGCGGTCTGGACCACGCCGGAGAGCGTC
GAAGCGGGGGCGGTGTTCGCCGAGATCGGCCCGCGCATGGCCGAGTTGAGCGGTTCCCGGCTGGCCGCGC
AGCAACAGATGGAAGGCCTCCTGGCGCCGCACCGGCCCAAGGAGCCCGCGTGGTTCCTGGCCACCGTCGG
CGTCTCGCCCGACCACCAGGGCAAGGGTCTGGGCAGCGCCGTCGTGCTCCCCGGAGTGGAGGCGGCCGAG
CGCGCCGGGGTGCCCGCCTTCCTGGAGACCTCCGCGCCCCGCAACCTCCCCTTCTACGAGCGGCTCGGCT
TCACCGTCACCGCCGACGTCGAGGTGCCCGAAGGACCGCGCACCTGGTGCATGACCCGCAAGCCCGGTGC
CTGACGCCCGCCCCACGACCCGCAGCGCCCGACCGAAAGGAGCGCACGACCCCATGCATCTCGAGGGCCC
GGTACCTTTAAGACCAATGACTTACAAGGCAGCTGTAGATCTTAGCCACTTTTTAAAAGAAAAGGGGGGA
CTGGAAGGGCTAGCTCACTCCCAACGAAGACAAGATCTGCTTTTTGCTTGTACTGGGTCTCTCTGGTTAG
ACCAGATCTGAGCCTGGGAGCTCTCTGGCTAACTAGGGAACCCACTGCTTAAGCCTCAATAAAGCTTGCC
TTGAGTGCTTCAAGTAGTGTGTGCCCGTCTGTTGTGTGACTCTGGTAACTAGAGATCCCTCAGACCCTTT
TAGTCAGTGTGGAAAATCTCTAGCAGTAGTAGTTCATGTCATCTTATTATTCAGTATTTATAACTTGCAA
AGAAATGAATATCAGAGAGTGAGAGGAACTTGTTTATTGCAGCTTATAATGGTTACAAATAAAGCAATAG
CATCACAAATTTCACAAATAAAGCATTTTTTTCACTGCATTCTAGTTGTGGTTTGTCCAAACTCATCAAT
GTATCTTATCATGTCTGGCTCTAGCTATCCCGCCCCTAACTCCGCCCATCCCGCCCCTAACTCCGCCCAG
TTCCGCCCATTCTCCGCCCCATGGCTGACTAATTTTTTTTATTTATGCAGAGGCCGAGGCCGCCTCGGCC
TCTGAGCTATTCCAGAAGTAGTGAGGAGGCTTTTTTGGAGGCCTAGGGACGTACCCAATTCGCCCTATAG
TGAGTCGTATTACGCGCGCTCACTGGCCGTCGTTTTACAACGTCGTGACTGGGAAAACCCTGGCGTTACC
CAACTTAATCGCCTTGCAGCACATCCCCCTTTCGCCAGCTGGCGTAATAGCGAAGAGGCCCGCACCGATC
GCCCTTCCCAACAGTTGCGCAGCCTGAATGGCGAATGGG
[124 nt withheld, positions 9490-9613]
C
[91 nt withheld, positions 9615-9705]
A
[49 nt withheld, positions 9707-9755]
CCTTTGACGTTGGAGTCCACGTTCTTT
[37 nt withheld, positions 9783-9819]
ACCCTATCTCGGTCTATTCTTTTGATTTATAAGGGATTTTGCCGATTTCGGCCTATTGGTTAAAAAATGA
GCTGATTTAACAAAAATTTAACGCGAATTTTAACAAAATATTAACGCTTACAATTT
Features (pLannotate 1.2.2; 32 found; start..end, strand, type, name):
     26..130     +  promoter       AmpR promoter: bla
    131..991     +  CDS            AmpR: β-lactamase; bla; confers resistance to ampicillin, carbenicillin, and related antibiotics
   1162..1750    +  rep_origin     ori: high-copy-number ColE1/pMB1/pBR322/pUC origin of replication
   1933..2025    +  CDS            lacI (fragment): lac repressor; lacI; The lac repressor binds to the lac operator to inhibit transcription in E. coli. This inhibition can be relieved by adding lactose or isopropyl-β-D-thiogalactopyranoside (IPTG).
   2038..2059    +  protein_bind   CAP binding site: CAP binding activates transcription in the presence of cAMP. E. coli catabolite activator protein
   2074..2104    +  promoter       lac promoter: promoter for the E. coli lac operon
   2112..2128    +  protein_bind   lac operator: The lac repressor binds to the lac operator to inhibit transcription in E. coli. This inhibition can be relieved by adding lactose or isopropyl-β-D-thiogalactopyranoside (IPTG). lac repressor encoded by lacI
   2173..2191    +  promoter       T3 promoter: promoter for bacteriophage T3 RNA polymerase
   2219..2445    +  promoter       RSV promoter: Rous sarcoma virus enhancer/promoter
   2446..2626    +  LTR            5' LTR (truncated): truncated 5' long terminal repeat (LTR) from HIV-1
   2673..2798    +  misc_feature   HIV-1 Ψ: packaging signal of human immunodeficiency virus type 1
   2782..3145    +  CDS            HIV-1 gag (fragment): gag protein from human immunodeficiency virus 1; gag
   3291..3524    +  misc_feature   RRE: The Rev response element (RRE) of HIV-1 allows for Rev-dependent mRNA export from the nucleus to the cytoplasm.
   3901..4001    +  CDS            Rev (fragment): human immunodeficiency virus 1 (HIV-1) Rev protein; rev; enhances nuclear export of unspliced and incompletely spliced viral mRNAs
   4020..4136    +  misc_feature   cPPT/CTS: central polypurine tract and central termination sequence of HIV-1
   4170..4190    +  protein_bind   attB4: mutant version of attB; core recombination site for the Gateway® BP reaction BP Clonase™
   4190..5401    +  promoter       UbC promoter: human ubiquitin C promoter
   5405..5423    -  protein_bind   attB5 (fragment): mutant version of attB; core recombination site for the Gateway® BP reaction BP Clonase™
   5438..6208    +  CDS            miniTurbo: N-terminally truncated mutant of the E. coli biotin ligase BioID engineered for improved catalytic efficiency (Branon et al., 2018)
   6258..6275    +  protein_bind   attL1 (fragment): mutant version of attL; recombination site for the Gateway® LR reaction LR Clonase™
   6281..6766    +  CDS            MAFG: MAFG_HUMAN - Experimental evidence at protein level: Swiss-Prot protein existence level 1. Since they lack a putative transactivation domain, the small Mafs behave as transcriptional repressors when they dimerize among themselves (PubMed:11154691). However, they seem to serve as transcriptional activators by dimerizing with other (usually larger) basic-zipper proteins, such as NFE2, NFE2L1 and NFE2L2, and recruiting them to specific DNA-binding sites (PubMed:8932385, PubMed:9421508, PubMed:11154691). Small Maf proteins heterodimerize with Fos and may act as competitive repressors of the NFE2L2
   6770..6790    -  protein_bind   attB2 (fragment): mutant version of attB; recombination site for the Gateway® BP reaction BP Clonase™
   6823..7411    +  misc_feature   WPRE: woodchuck hepatitis virus posttranscriptional regulatory element
   7425..7924    +  promoter       PGK promoter: mouse phosphoglycerate kinase 1 promoter
   7945..8544    +  CDS            PuroR: puromycin N-acetyltransferase; pac from Streptomyces alboniger; confers resistance to puromycin
   8612..8749    +  CDS            nef (fragment): NEF_HV1LA - Experimental evidence at protein level: Swiss-Prot protein existence level 1. Extracellular Nef protein targets CD4(+) T-lymphocytes for apoptosis by interacting with CXCR4 surface receptors. From Human immunodeficiency virus type 1 group M subtype B (isolate Lai) (HIV-1).
   8735..8915    +  LTR            5' LTR (truncated): truncated 5' long terminal repeat (LTR) from HIV-1
   8987..9108    +  polyA_signal   SV40 poly(A) signal: SV40 polyadenylation signal
   9148..9283    +  rep_origin     SV40 ori: SV40 origin of replication
   9304..9322    -  promoter       T7 promoter: promoter for bacteriophage T7 RNA polymerase
   9330..9485    +  CDS            lacZα (fragment): LacZα fragment of β-galactosidase; lacZ fragment
   9490..9918    +  rep_origin     f1 ori (sequence partly withheld): f1 bacteriophage origin of replication; arrow indicates direction of (+) strand synthesis
