[The description below was written by a language model from this plasmid's Addgene catalogue record and pLannotate feature annotations shown in this document.]
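Description:
p663-UBC-miniTurbo-V5-MAFG is a lentiviral expression plasmid of about 9.9 kb, built on the pDest663 destination backbone by Gateway recombination. It delivers human MAFG fused at its N terminus to the miniTurbo biotin ligase and a V5 epitope. In bacteria it is maintained through a high-copy ColE1/pUC-type origin and selected with ampicillin via the β-lactamase gene. An f1 origin, an SV40 origin and remnants of a lac/lacZα cloning region are also annotated in the backbone.

The viral portion has a third-generation layout. An RSV promoter drives a truncated HIV-1 5' LTR, followed by the Ψ packaging signal with a partial gag sequence, the Rev response element for Rev-dependent nuclear export of the genomic RNA, and the cPPT/CTS. The downstream LTR is also annotated as a truncated element and is followed by an SV40 polyadenylation signal.

Between the LTRs, the human ubiquitin C promoter, flanked by attB4 and attB5 recombination scars, drives the miniTurbo open reading frame. An attL1-like site fragment links this to the MAFG coding sequence, which ends at an attB2 fragment. The V5 tag named in the catalogue entry is not separately annotated in the feature table; the unannotated gap between miniTurbo and MAFG is a possible location, though the record does not confirm this. A WPRE follows to enhance transcript expression, and a separate mouse PGK promoter drives puromycin N-acetyltransferase for selecting transduced mammalian cells.

MAFG is a small Maf bZIP protein that heterodimerizes with NRF-family factors such as NFE2L1 and NFE2L2. The construct is intended for proximity-dependent biotinylation experiments, in which miniTurbo labels proteins near MAFG so they can be captured and identified.
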