Addgene plasmid #207817: p663-UBC-miniTurbo-V5-MAFG
Purpose: N-terminal tagged MAFG for miniTurbo proximity experiments
Depositing lab: Ben Major. Depositing organization: Washington University in Saint Louis. Publication: Proximity proteomic analysis of the NRF family reveals the Parkinson's disease protein ZNF746/PARIS as a co-complexed repressor of NRF2. LaPak KM, Saeidi S, Bok I, Wamsley NT, Plutzer IB, Bhatt DP, Luo J, Ashrafi G, Ben Major M. Sci Signal. 2023 Dec 12;16(815):eadi9018. doi: 10.1126/scisignal.adi9018. Epub 2023 Dec 12. PubMed 38085818.
Backbone
  Vector backbone: pDest663
  Backbone manufacturer: PEL
  Vector type: Lentiviral
  Selectable markers: Puromycin
Growth in bacteria
  Bacterial resistance: Ampicillin, 100 μg/mL
  Growth temperature: 30°C
  Growth strain: NEB Stable
  Copy number: High Copy
Gene/Insert
  Gene/Insert name: miniTurbo-V5-MAFG
  Species: H. sapiens (human)
  Promoter: UBC
  Tag / fusion protein: miniTurbo-V5 (N terminal on insert)
  Cloning method: Gateway Cloning
Terms and licenses: Academic/Nonprofit Terms; Industry Terms: Not Available to Industry
How to cite: p663-UBC-miniTurbo-V5-MAFG was a gift from Ben Major (Addgene plasmid # 207817 ; http://n2t.net/addgene:207817 ; RRID:Addgene_207817)
